Addgene plasmid #130591: pTK_Sox9_enh_283_Citrine
Purpose: enhancer reporter
Depositing lab: Tatjana Sauka-Spengler. Depositing organization: University of Oxford. Publication: Reconstruction of the Global Neural Crest Gene Regulatory Network In Vivo. Williams RM, Candido-Ferreira I, Repapi E, Gavriouchkina D, Senanayake U, Ling ITC, Telenius J, Taylor S, Hughes J, Sauka-Spengler T. Dev Cell. 2019 Oct 21;51(2):255-276.e7. doi: 10.1016/j.devcel.2019.10.003. PubMed 31639368.
Backbone
  Vector backbone: pTK_BsmBI_Citrine
  Backbone size w/o insert (bp): 4670
  Vector type: enhancer reporter
Growth in bacteria
  Bacterial resistance: Ampicillin, 100 μg/mL
  Growth temperature: 37°C
  Growth strain: DH5alpha
  Copy number: Low Copy
Gene/Insert
  Gene/Insert name: Sox9_enh_283
  Species: G. gallus (chicken)
  Insert size (bp): 1000
  Promoter: thymidine kinase minimal promoter
  Cloning method: Restriction Enzyme; 5′ cloning site Unknown (unknown if destroyed)
  Sequencing primers: 5′ pTK forward CTAGCAAAATAGGCTGTCCC; 3′ pTK reverse ATATTTCTTCCGGGGACACC
Terms and licenses: Academic/Nonprofit Terms; Industry Terms: Not Available to Industry
How to cite: pTK_Sox9_enh_283_Citrine was a gift from Tatjana Sauka-Spengler (Addgene plasmid # 130591 ; http://n2t.net/addgene:130591 ; RRID:Addgene_130591)
