[The description below was written by a language model from this plasmid's Addgene catalogue record and pLannotate feature annotations shown in this document.]
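Description:
pTK_Sox9_enh_283_Citrine is an enhancer reporter plasmid built on the pTK_BsmBI_Citrine backbone, designed to test whether a candidate cis-regulatory element can drive tissue-specific expression of a fluorescent protein. The insert, Sox9_enh_283, is a chicken (G. gallus) genomic fragment of about 1 kb, a putative enhancer associated with the Sox9 locus. It is not annotated in the feature table, but the unannotated interval upstream of the promoter is the likely position for it. The cloning sites used are not recorded.

The reporter unit consists of the herpes simplex virus thymidine kinase minimal promoter, which gives little expression on its own and so depends on the activity of the adjacent enhancer. It is followed by a chimeric β-globin/immunoglobulin intron that aids transcript processing, the coding sequence for the yellow fluorescent protein Citrine, and an annotated SV40 polyadenylation signal. A synthetic poly(A) signal and an RNA polymerase II transcriptional pause site from the human α2 globin gene lie upstream of the enhancer position, which in the circular plasmid serves to block read-through transcription from the backbone and keep background low. Short fragments of SV40 large T antigen, TcR and lacZα are non-functional remnants of earlier vectors.

The plasmid is propagated in E. coli with ampicillin selection (AmpR with its bla promoter) and carries a ColE1/pUC-type origin plus an f1 origin. The catalogue lists it as low copy, although the annotated origin is of the high-copy type. The associated study concerns reconstruction of the neural crest gene regulatory network in vivo, consistent with use of this construct to assay Sox9 enhancer activity in embryos.
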