Features (pLannotate 1.2.2; 13 found; start..end, strand, type, name):
     14..105     +  misc_feature   pause site: RNA polymerase II transcriptional pause signal from the human α2 globin gene
   1307..1452    +  promoter       HSV TK promoter: herpes simplex virus thymidine kinase promoter
   1530..1662    +  intron         chimeric intron: chimera between introns from human β-globin and immunoglobulin heavy chain genes
   1722..2438    +  CDS            Citrine: Citrine is a basic (constitutively fluorescent) yellow fluorescent protein published in 2001, derived from Aequorea victoria. It has moderate acid sensitivity.
   2610..2731    -  polyA_signal   SV40 poly(A) signal: SV40 polyadenylation signal
   2754..2822    -  CDS            large T antigen (fragment): large T antigen from SV40 (simian virus 40)
   2838..2970    +  CDS            TcR (fragment): tetracycline efflux protein; tet; confers resistance to tetracycline
   3150..3738    -  rep_origin     ori: high-copy-number ColE1/pMB1/pBR322/pUC origin of replication
   3909..4769    -  CDS            AmpR: β-lactamase; bla; confers resistance to ampicillin, carbenicillin, and related antibiotics
   4770..4874    -  promoter       AmpR promoter: bla
   4901..5329    +  rep_origin     f1 ori (sequence partly withheld): f1 bacteriophage origin of replication; arrow indicates direction of (+) strand synthesis
   5361..5428    -  CDS            lacZα (fragment): LacZα fragment of β-galactosidase; lacZ fragment
   5487..5535    +  polyA_signal   poly(A) signal: synthetic polyadenylation signal
>Addgene plasmid #130591 | pTK_Sox9_enh_283_Citrine | addgene full sequence | sequence record 258443 | Addgene NGS Result
AATCGATAGTACTAACATACGCTCTCCATCAAAACAAAACGAAACAAAACAAACTAGCAAAATAGGCTGT
CCCCAGTGCAAGTGCAGGTGCCAGAACATTTCTCTATCGATAGGTACCGAGCTCGAGTTGCCAGGCTCGA
GAGCACAATGAGGGGGGAAGGAAGAAAAAAAAAAATTAGAAAAAAAGCCAATCAAGCAGGGATCAGCTGT
GGGCTGGGCTGCTGCAGGTCTGCCTGTCCCAGAGGGGGGTGCGGGGAGACATATTGGGCCGTGTGGGAAA
CCCACAGGCTCAGCTTCTCACACATTGTTCTCCCCGGCTCCCCCCACCCCCAGCCAAAGCCGTTAATGCC
ACAAAAGATACTTTGCCCATTGTGCCGCGGACAGCTGAGAGGATAGAGTTAGCCTTACACAGCTTTCCTG
CCTCCCTCTCCCGCTGGAGAGGGGAAGAGGGGACAGAGCAATCAAAATGGAGAGTTTGATGCTCACCATA
CAAAAGAATTAAATCCACTTAGGCTCCTTTCTCGCTAATCTAGGACTGTGGGGGGTTAAACATGGTTACA
TTTTCATTAGGTACTAATAGCAAAAGGGCAGCTAATGGTAGCACAGACCATTGCATTGTCATGCAGATGG
CTCCCAAAAGGGCTACCCAGCATCGCCCACCGGCCGCAGCACGAAGGCATGCTCGGAGTGGGAAATTGTG
TCACTCGGCATTGTTGGGGGCTGAATTCCATCAATGGGAAAGTCATGTTTCCTCGGCGGAAAGGAAACAA
GTTAAAGGGCTCGGGGAGAGGAGGAGGAGGTGGGGAGGGGAGCGGCGGCGTGCCCAGCTCTGCACCTGGG
CTGCAGGGACCCCTGTGCGGCACGATGCGGTGGCACGGAGCAGTGACCGCCCCCGGGGATGAGCTGCAGG
GGTTCGGTGGTCTCTGGGCACAGTGAGTTAATGGCCATAAGGTGTTAGCTCTAAAATACCAACTCTTGCT
GTCCAGGCCTGGAAGGATGCTCCAGCCCCTTCCATTTCATTCCAGGGCTGTGATGAGCAACGCATCAGTG
ATAAGGTCATGTGAATTTGGTCTTTTTGGTCCCATTGCCCTTACATATTTTACTCTCTGTCTTCTTAAGC
ACATTATCTCTGTTCGTCTCAGCCTCACAGGGGCTTTCTCTACCCTGCTTCCACTGAGCCTGTTGGCTAG
CCCGGGCTCGAGATCTGCGATCTAAGTAAGCTTGCTGCTTCATCCCCGTGGCCCGTTGCTCGCGTTTGCT
GGCGGTGTCCCCGGAAGAAATATATTTGCATGTCTTTAGTTCTATGATGACACAAACCCCGCCCAGCGTC
TTGTCATTGGCGAATTCGAACACGCAGATGCAGTCGGGGCGGCGCGGTCCCAGGTCCACTTCGCATATTA
AGGTGACGCGTGTGGCCTCGAACACCGAGCGACCCTGCAGCGACCCGCTTAACAGCGTCAACAGCGTGCC
GCAGATCCCAAGCTTGCGGCCGCTTAAGCTGCAGAAGTTGGTCGTGAGGCACTGGGCAGGTAAGTATCAA
GGTTACAAGACAGGTTTAAGGAGACCAATAGAAACTGGGCTTGTCGAGACAGAGAAGACTCTTGCGTTTC
TGATAGGCACCTATTGGTCTTACTGACATCCACTTTGCCTTTCTCTCCACAGGTGTCCACTCCCAGGTTC
AATACAGCTCTTAAGCGGCCGCAAGCTAGCTTGCCGCCACCATGGTGAGCAAGGGCGAGGAGCTGTTCAC
CGGGGTGGTGCCCATCCTGGTCGAGCTGGACGGCGACGTAAACGGCCACAAGTTCAGCGTGTCCGGCGAG
GGCGAGGGCGATGCCACCTACGGCAAGCTGACCCTGAAGTTCATCTGCACCACCGGCAAGCTGCCCGTGC
CCTGGCCCACCCTCGTGACCACCTTCGGCTACGGCCTGATGTGCTTCGCCCGCTACCCCGACCACATGAA
GCAGCACGACTTCTTCAAGTCCGCCATGCCCGAAGGCTACGTCCAGGAGCGCACCATCTTCTTCAAGGAC
GACGGCAACTACAAGACCCGCGCCGAGGTGAAGTTCGAGGGCGACACCCTGGTGAACCGCATCGAGCTGA
AGGGCATCGACTTCAAGGAGGACGGCAACATCCTGGGGCACAAGCTGGAGTACAACTACAACAGCCACAA
CGTCTATATCATGGCCGACAAGCAGAAGAACGGCATCAAGGTGAACTTCAAGATCCGCCACAACATCGAG
GACGGCAGCGTGCAGCTCGCCGACCACTACCAGCAGAACACCCCCATCGGCGACGGCCCCGTGCTGCTGC
CCGACAACCACTACCTGAGCTACCAGTCCGCCCTGAGCAAAGACCCCAACGAGAAGCGCGATCACATGGT
CCTGCTGGAGTTCGTGACCGCCGCCGGGATCACTCTCGGCATGGACGAGCTGTACAAGTGAGCCTCTAGA
CTCCCTCAGCGGCGCGCCTGGTGTTCCTCGAGATCGGAGTCCTAAATCGACTGCCTTAGCGGTAGGACAG
TAGATCAGTCAGCGACGTGACGAACCCTCGCAGGATCAAGATCCCACGTGTCTAGAGTCGGGGCGGCCGG
CCGCTTCGAGCAGACATGATAAGATACATTGATGAGTTTGGACAAACCACAACTAGAATGCAGTGAAAAA
AATGCTTTATTTGTGAAATTTGTGATGCTATTGCTTTATTTGTAACCATTATAAGCTGCAATAAACAAGT
TAACAACAACAATTGCATTCATTTTATGTTTCAGGTTCAGGGGGAGGTGTGGGAGGTTTTTTAAAGCAAG
TAAAACCTCTACAAATGTGGTAAAATCGATAAGGATCCGTCGACCGATGCCCTTGAGAGCCTTCAACCCA
GTCAGCTCCTTCCGGTGGGCGCGGGGCATGACTATCGTCGCCGCACTTATGACTGTCTTCTTTATCATGC
AACTCGTAGGACAGGTGCCGGCAGCGCTCTTCCGCTTCCTCGCTCACTGACTCGCTGCGCTCGGTCGTTC
GGCTGCGGCGAGCGGTATCAGCTCACTCAAAGGCGGTAATACGGTTATCCACAGAATCAGGGGATAACGC
AGGAAAGAACATGTGAGCAAAAGGCCAGCAAAAGGCCAGGAACCGTAAAAAGGCCGCGTTGCTGGCGTTT
TTCCATAGGCTCCGCCCCCCTGACGAGCATCACAAAAATCGACGCTCAAGTCAGAGGTGGCGAAACCCGA
CAGGACTATAAAGATACCAGGCGTTTCCCCCTGGAAGCTCCCTCGTGCGCTCTCCTGTTCCGACCCTGCC
GCTTACCGGATACCTGTCCGCCTTTCTCCCTTCGGGAAGCGTGGCGCTTTCTCATAGCTCACGCTGTAGG
TATCTCAGTTCGGTGTAGGTCGTTCGCTCCAAGCTGGGCTGTGTGCACGAACCCCCCGTTCAGCCCGACC
GCTGCGCCTTATCCGGTAACTATCGTCTTGAGTCCAACCCGGTAAGACACGACTTATCGCCACTGGCAGC
AGCCACTGGTAACAGGATTAGCAGAGCGAGGTATGTAGGCGGTGCTACAGAGTTCTTGAAGTGGTGGCCT
AACTACGGCTACACTAGAAGAACAGTATTTGGTATCTGCGCTCTGCTGAAGCCAGTTACCTTCGGAAAAA
GAGTTGGTAGCTCTTGATCCGGCAAACAAACCACCGCTGGTAGCGGTGGTTTTTTTGTTTGCAAGCAGCA
GATTACGCGCAGAAAAAAAGGATCTCAAGAAGATCCTTTGATCTTTTCTACGGGGTCTGACGCTCAGTGG
AACGAAAACTCACGTTAAGGGATTTTGGTCATGAGATTATCAAAAAGGATCTTCACCTAGATCCTTTTAA
ATTAAAAATGAAGTTTTAAATCAATCTAAAGTATATATGAGTAAACTTGGTCTGACAGTTACCAATGCTT
AATCAGTGAGGCACCTATCTCAGCGATCTGTCTATTTCGTTCATCCATAGTTGCCTGACTCCCCGTCGTG
TAGATAACTACGATACGGGAGGGCTTACCATCTGGCCCCAGTGCTGCAATGATACCGCGAGACCCACGCT
CACCGGCTCCAGATTTATCAGCAATAAACCAGCCAGCCGGAAGGGCCGAGCGCAGAAGTGGTCCTGCAAC
TTTATCCGCCTCCATCCAGTCTATTAATTGTTGCCGGGAAGCTAGAGTAAGTAGTTCGCCAGTTAATAGT
TTGCGCAACGTTGTTGCCATTGCTACAGGCATCGTGGTGTCACGCTCGTCGTTTGGTATGGCTTCATTCA
GCTCCGGTTCCCAACGATCAAGGCGAGTTACATGATCCCCCATGTTGTGCAAAAAAGCGGTTAGCTCCTT
CGGTCCTCCGATCGTTGTCAGAAGTAAGTTGGCCGCAGTGTTATCACTCATGGTTATGGCAGCACTGCAT
AATTCTCTTACTGTCATGCCATCCGTAAGATGCTTTTCTGTGACTGGTGAGTACTCAACCAAGTCATTCT
GAGAATAGTGTATGCGGCGACCGAGTTGCTCTTGCCCGGCGTCAATACGGGATAATACCGCGCCACATAG
CAGAACTTTAAAAGTGCTCATCATTGGAAAACGTTCTTCGGGGCGAAAACTCTCAAGGATCTTACCGCTG
TTGAGATCCAGTTCGATGTAACCCACTCGTGCACCCAACTGATCTTCAGCATCTTTTACTTTCACCAGCG
TTTCTGGGTGAGCAAAAACAGGAAGGCAAAATGCCGCAAAAAAGGGAATAAGGGCGACACGGAAATGTTG
AATACTCATACTCTTCCTTTTTCAATATTATTGAAGCATTTATCAGGGTTATTGTCTCATGAGCGGATAC
ATATTTGAATGTATTTAGAAAAATAAACAAATAGGGGTTCCGCGCACATTTCCCCGAAAAGTGCCACCTG
[124 nt withheld, positions 4901-5024]
C
[91 nt withheld, positions 5026-5116]
A
[49 nt withheld, positions 5118-5166]
CCTTTGACGTTGGAGTCCACGTTCTTT
[37 nt withheld, positions 5194-5230]
ACCCTATCTCGGTCTATTCTTTTGATTTATAAGGGATTTTGCCGATTTCGGCCTATTGGTTAAAAAATGA
GCTGATTTAACAAAAATTTAACGCGAATTTTAACAAAATATTAACGCTTACAATTTGCCATTCGCCATTC
AGGCTGCGCAACTGTTGGGAAGGGCGATCGGTGCGGGCCTCTTCGCTATTACGCCAGCCCAAGCTACCAT
GATAAGTAAGTAATATTAAGGTACGGGAGGTACTTGGAGCGGCCGCAATAAAATATCTTTATTTTCATTA
CATCTGTGTGTTGGTTTTTTGTGTG
